Addgene plasmid #190119: pMB1-E
Purpose: (Empty Backbone) Level 1 MoClo plasmid for A. baumannii
Depositing lab: Veronica Godoy-Carter. Depositing organization: Northeastern University. Publication: AspFlex: Molecular Tools to Study Gene Expression and Regulation in Acinetobacter baumannii. Brychcy M, Kokodynski A, Lloyd D, Godoy VG. ACS Synth Biol. 2023 Aug 16. doi: 10.1021/acssynbio.3c00167. PubMed 37587063.
Backbone
  Vector backbone: pTU1-E-RFP / pSB1A2
  Backbone manufacturer: Paul Freemont Lab / iGem
  Vector type: Bacterial Expression, Synthetic Biology
  Selectable markers: mRFP1
Growth in bacteria
  Bacterial resistance: Ampicillin, 100 μg/mL
  Growth temperature: 37°C
  Growth strain: DH5alpha
  Copy number: High Copy
Gene/Insert
  Gene/Insert name: None
Terms and licenses: Academic/Nonprofit Terms; Industry Terms: Not Available to Industry
Depositor comments: Added replications elements for Acinetobacter species into the PstI site
How to cite: pMB1-E was a gift from Veronica Godoy-Carter (Addgene plasmid # 190119 ; http://n2t.net/addgene:190119 ; RRID:Addgene_190119)
