[The description below was written by a language model from this plasmid's Addgene catalogue record and pLannotate feature annotations shown in this document.]
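Description:
pMB1-E is an empty Level 1 MoClo (modular Golden Gate cloning) acceptor plasmid adapted for use in Acinetobacter baumannii. It is built on the pTU1-E-RFP / pSB1A2 backbone and is catalogued as a bacterial expression and synthetic biology vector. In E. coli it replicates from a high-copy ColE1/pUC-type origin and is selected with ampicillin through a β-lactamase (AmpR) gene driven by its own bla promoter. According to the depositor, replication elements for Acinetobacter species were inserted into the PstI site of the parent plasmid, which makes the vector a shuttle between E. coli and A. baumannii. The automated feature table of the 7,103 nt sequence leaves a stretch of roughly 4 kb unannotated between the terminators downstream of mRFP1 and the E. coli origin. That stretch may hold the added Acinetobacter replication elements, but the record does not identify them or give their position.

The plasmid carries no gene of interest. Its cloning position is occupied by an mRFP1 cassette consisting of a lacI fragment, a CAP binding site, the lac promoter and lac operator, the mRFP1 coding sequence, and the rrnB T1 and T7Te terminators. The record lists mRFP1 as the selectable marker. In MoClo-style acceptor vectors a cassette of this kind usually serves as a visual dropout screen: colonies retaining the parent plasmid are red, and those in which assembled parts have replaced the cassette are colourless. A BioBrick prefix and a putative bacterial terminator remain from the iGEM-derived backbone. The vector is intended for assembling transcription units to study gene expression and regulation in A. baumannii. The "E" designation presumably marks its position in the Level 1 series, though the record does not define it.
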