Features (pLannotate 1.2.2; 12 found; start..end, strand, type, name):
     21..110     +  CDS            lacI (fragment): lac repressor; lacI; The lac repressor binds to the lac operator to inhibit transcription in E. coli. This inhibition can be relieved by adding lactose or isopropyl-β-D-thiogalactopyranoside (IPTG).
    123..144     +  protein_bind   CAP binding site: CAP binding activates transcription in the presence of cAMP. E. coli catabolite activator protein
    159..189     +  promoter       lac promoter: promoter for the E. coli lac operon
    197..213     +  protein_bind   lac operator: The lac repressor binds to the lac operator to inhibit transcription in E. coli. This inhibition can be relieved by adding lactose or isopropyl-β-D-thiogalactopyranoside (IPTG). lac repressor encoded by lacI
    249..923     +  CDS            mRFP1: mRFP1 is a basic (constitutively fluorescent) red fluorescent protein published in 2002, derived from Discosoma sp.. It is reported to be a somewhat slowly-maturing monomer with low acid sensitivity.
    971..1042    +  terminator     rrnB T1 terminator: transcription terminator T1 from the E. coli rrnB gene
   1058..1085    +  terminator     T7Te terminator: phage T7 early transcription terminator
   5222..5810    -  rep_origin     ori: high-copy-number ColE1/pMB1/pBR322/pUC origin of replication
   5981..6841    -  CDS            AmpR: β-lactamase; bla; confers resistance to ampicillin, carbenicillin, and related antibiotics
   6842..6946    -  promoter       AmpR promoter: bla
   7036..7079    -  terminator     bacterial terminator: putative bacterial transcription terminator
   7082..7101    +  misc_feature   BioBrick prefix: BioBrick prefix for parts that start with "ATG"
>Addgene plasmid #190119 | pMB1-E | addgene full sequence | sequence record 378894 | Addgene NGS Result
CGTCTCACTTCCTATAGAGACCCAATACGCAAACCGCCTCTCCCCGCGCGTTGGCCGATTCATTAATGCA
GCTGGCACGACAGGTTTCCCGACTGGAAAGCGGGCAGTGAGCGCAACGCAATTAATGTGAGTTAGCTCAC
TCATTAGGCACCCCAGGCTTTACACTTTATGCTTCCGGCTCGTATGTTGTGTGGAATTGTGAGCGGATAA
CAATTTCACACATACTAGAGAAAGAGGAGAAATACTAGATGGCTTCCTCCGAAGACGTTATCAAAGAGTT
CATGCGTTTCAAAGTTCGTATGGAAGGTTCCGTTAACGGTCACGAGTTCGAAATCGAAGGTGAAGGTGAA
GGTCGTCCGTACGAAGGTACCCAGACCGCTAAACTGAAAGTTACCAAAGGTGGTCCGCTGCCGTTCGCTT
GGGACATCCTGTCCCCGCAGTTCCAGTACGGTTCCAAAGCTTACGTTAAACACCCGGCTGACATCCCGGA
CTACCTGAAACTGTCCTTCCCGGAAGGTTTCAAATGGGAACGTGTTATGAACTTCGAAGACGGTGGTGTT
GTTACCGTTACCCAGGACTCCTCCCTGCAAGACGGTGAGTTCATCTACAAAGTTAAACTGCGTGGTACCA
ACTTCCCGTCCGACGGTCCGGTTATGCAGAAAAAAACCATGGGTTGGGAAGCTTCCACCGAACGTATGTA
CCCGGAAGACGGTGCTCTGAAAGGTGAAATCAAAATGCGTCTGAAACTGAAAGACGGTGGTCACTACGAC
GCTGAAGTTAAAACCACCTACATGGCTAAAAAACCGGTTCAGCTGCCGGGTGCTTACAAAACCGACATCA
AACTGGACATCACCTCCCACAACGAAGACTACACCATCGTTGAACAGTACGAACGTGCTGAAGGTCGTCA
CTCCACCGGTGCTTAATAACGCTGATAGTGCTAGTGTAGATCGCTACTAGAGCCAGGCATCAAATAAAAC
GAAAGGCTCAGTCGAAAGACTGGGCCTTTCGTTTTATCTGTTGTTTGTCGGTGAACGCTCTCTACTAGAG
TCACACTGGCTCACCTTCGGGTGGGCCTTTCTGCGTTTATAGGTCTCATGTTTTAGAGAGACGCTGCAGT
TAACAAGTTGCCTGACGCTGTGTCTTATCCAGTTCATGCGGCAATGCTATCTCTACTTCCTTTGCTAATC
TTGCCTCCTGTTTGATGTCACCGTTCTTTTTTAGTTCGGATTGCTCTACCCGATTCCATAGGGTTTGACG
ATCTAACATGTCAGGACTTGCCCCAGTTGGGGCAAAAATTTGGGTGTATTCAATGCCTGTTTTTTTGGTG
TAGTCCTGCTCTTTTCCGTACGTATCACAGTACAATTTTTCGCCTGCTCGGTATGCTGCACATGCCACGA
TTGAGCGACCATCTGACCTCGAAATGTTCTGCATTTCACAATGGTAAATTGCCATTTTCATCACCTGTTT
ATTAACAGCCGCCCCAAGTTTTGGGCGGTTGGGGTGTCGGGGTTTCCCTGACCGTACTTGCAAAATTTGG
CGTAGCAAAAATTTTGCGTAAGTGCGCCCTTCGGGAACTCTGCGAGGCTAAAAGCAAAAGCAAGAGCAAT
AAGGCTTTGACTTTGTTTTTTGATTTTGCTCGCTGCGCTCGGATCTTGATGTAAGTCGAGTTTTTGAAGT
AGAACACTTTTCACATTGATGATGGTTCATACTTCGGAAAATAGGTTGAGACACAGGCATTAAAAATGGT
CAAAAAAACAGCTATGGAATTGGGTCAAATGCTCGATGAAGAAAAGGAAAAATTGGAACGTCAGGAAAAG
GCAAGAAAGGATCTAGCTGACGCTGTGGTGAAAGGTCGAGAGCAAAAACAGGCAAGGTCAGACGATGCAA
AACGCAAGATCCTGATCGGGGCTTACTTACTGAAGAAACATGATAATGACATCAAGAAACTTGTGGAACA
AAACCCCGATTTTATTGGGTACATTAGAGAAAATGATAAGCACTTATTTTCATAGGCATTAGTAGTTATA
AAAAACCCTCATAAATCGAGGGTTTCTTTTTTATCTGCATTACTTTTTGAATCAATGTACTTTTTTAGCT
TGCTATTTTTCACTGCATACAGCCGCTTATACTCTTTCTCAATCAATGCGGTCAAAATGGCTTTTTGGCT
CTCCCCTGCTGCGCCCACCATGTCCGCAAGCATATCCGACACACCCTTATCTATAAACACCTCCAAACGT
TGACTATCAAGGCTTTTGCGTTTTTCACGATATGCTTTTTGTCGTTCGGCATTGGTTTTTGGCGGCTCTT
TTAGCATGTCCTGTGTTTTCTGATCGTTCGGGTCTTTCATGTCTTTAACTCCCATATAGTATATCATAGT
TACAGGATAACATTGTTTTTAGTTACAGGATAACTTTTTATAAAATTTATTTGTAAAAATTTATGCTATC
CTGCAACTATTTTTAAATTACAGGATAACTATTTAACGTTACCCTGTAACTATAGTTATCCTGTAACGCT
AAATTAATTACCCTGTAACATATATTTTGTTATCCTGTAACAACTAAATATTGAAATAATACTACCAAAG
TTACCCTGTAACGAAAATAACTAGGTTAAAAAATGATCGGATTTTAACATTTTGCGTTGTTCCAAAAGTT
ATCAACAGCCTAGAACGTCATAGGAAGCGATTACAGACACTTTATAGCTATCAGCATGGGAACATAAGGG
CAGGATGAAATATGGGTCTTAAAACGCAAATGGTGAGGTTTTAGAGGTATTTTTTGAAGATGATTAAGGC
GGTTTGTTTTTAAAATTTTTGGCGGCTCTCAGGCTGCTTACATTTTAACCAGTTCAGTGAAAAGTTCTTT
TTCAGCAAATTTCTGTTTAGCACCATAGCTAAAACTTGCGTGGAACATATTAAGAATTGACCGAAATGAC
ACAATCTCAATTATATTTTTTTTGAAAAGTTTTCTTTATCAAATATTTTAAATCATTGATTTATATATAA
GTATACATTCATTTTAATAATTAATCTTTATTTAACAATGATTTATCTATATTCAATTGTTTAATTATTC
TTACTAATATTATCTCTATATCAATATTTTTTATTTAAAAACATATGTTTAGTAGTGCTTTTGATTAAAG
TACCAGAGGGAGGGAGCAGAGCTGAATGGGAAATACTCACCCTAGAGCGATTCTTAAAAATCACCCTAAA
GTATTCCCATTCGATGTACCGTCGGTCGGTCGCTTTCGCATCAGGGATGACATCACTGTATCAAGCTGCC
ACTGTTATGATTACGATTGATAGCACCGCCTGAACACGCTCATAACCGCCAATTAAATGACTACTCATTG
CGTCCGCTACTCTGTTCAGTTCCCCTAGTAATAGCGTTTTTCCGATGTGTGCTAGCGTCACTGTACCTCA
TCACCCACACATGGACAGATTGAGTTACAGACATTGGCTAAATTTTTGGGGTCTATGCTTGACAAAGCGA
GTTAAAACCTTAGAATTTAAGACAGGTACATTAAGCCCCTGTGGTGAAATCATTAGCGGTCGTCAAACCT
TAATGCTTTCGATTGCCGATATGTCAGTATCGAAGATCTGTACCCCATAAATTACGGTAAAGCCCCAAGC
AATTGCAAGGGGCTTTTATCTTTTTTAACAAAAAAAATTTATAAATCAGGATTTTATAACACTAAATAAT
CCAAAGTACATGAGTAAGTCATGACCACTCCTGCGATGTGTGTAGCACTCTGAGTATCCGTATTATATCA
GTGATGTCATATACAACCACATAATGCGGATGTATCACTAACTCCCTAGTATCTTTCTGTCTGCCTGTGC
GCCCCATCAGTCGATTATCAACAAGTAAATCTGTCTTTTCTTCAATTAAATCATCAATTTCAATAGCTGC
TATAGGGTTGCGTTCTTCAAGATAATCATAGATATTTCTACGATCTTGGCGAGCTGTTTCAGTCCACTCA
ATCTTCATTCTTCGCTGCCAGTTTCGCCAATGTTGCAGCACGTCTAGCGGCAAACTCTGCCTTTACGTCC
TCATGTGGAATCAACTTGCCTGCATTGGCTTCATTTAAGCCGATCTGTACCTGCTGCTTGAACCATTTGT
CATAGTCTGCGGCTTCCTGTTGCTTCTTAACAAAGTCACGCATGAAGTCACGGATTAGCTGCGCCCCCGA
CCGATCAACAGTCTTAGCAAGGCTTGAAAATTCTTGCTTTAGGTCATGGTCTACCCGAAAGGTAAAAGTC
GCTTCTGTCATGTTTTTCACTCCAATGTGTTACATTTGAATGCTATTGTAACACATTAAAAAGTTAGGTC
ATTGTCTTTTTTCGGCTTAGGCTGTTCTTGGTCATAACGTGGTTTAAATGATGGCTGTCGCTCATTCTCA
AGTAAAATTTTCCGTTTATTAACAGCCTGTTGCATCTGCTCATAGTAAGGCATCAACTGCGGTAAAATAT
CAGCAAGTGCCTGTCTGTCTTTATCCAGGATACGGCTCAATTGCCCGATTTTTTTCAAGTCACGCTCATA
GGCTATTCTGTCGCTGATCTGCTCGTATTTTTGCTTTGAACACCTTATGTACTCTTGCATATCGTTACTT
GCCCATGCCTGCGCCTGAAGACGTGTAAACATGGAAATGTCTGAAGCAACATGGTCGCTGATATGGTCAT
ACTCAGCATCTTTGACATAGCCGTATTTTGATAAATATCTTTCATAGTCCTGCCGTTTCTTTTTGTCATC
TTCCTGTTTTTGTTTAGTTTCTCTTTCTATCTGCTGTTGTTTTCGTTGCTGTTCCTGTTGCTCCTCTTTT
ATCTCTCTGTGATAAATGGAAAGGCTAGATTGATCATTATCCCAACGTGTGAGCATGTCCTCAAAGCCGT
AATAATCAGCACTAAACCAACCTGTTTTCACTTTCACTGGTGGCGGCAGTGGCTCTCCGATCTCCCTTAG
CAGTGCTGTAGCTGCTCGTCCCTCTTTGATCACTTTATCAAGCTGCAAGCGGTCGATATTGTCTTGCAAC
TGCAGGCTTCCTCGCTCACTGACTCGCTGCGCTCGGTCGTTCGGCTGCGGCGAGCGGTATCAGCTCACTC
AAAGGCGGTAATACGGTTATCCACAGAATCAGGGGATAACGCAGGAAAGAACATGTGAGCAAAAGGCCAG
CAAAAGGCCAGGAACCGTAAAAAGGCCGCGTTGCTGGCGTTTTTCCACAGGCTCCGCCCCCCTGACGAGC
ATCACAAAAATCGACGCTCAAGTCAGAGGTGGCGAAACCCGACAGGACTATAAAGATACCAGGCGTTTCC
CCCTGGAAGCTCCCTCGTGCGCTCTCCTGTTCCGACCCTGCCGCTTACCGGATACCTGTCCGCCTTTCTC
CCTTCGGGAAGCGTGGCGCTTTCTCATAGCTCACGCTGTAGGTATCTCAGTTCGGTGTAGGTCGTTCGCT
CCAAGCTGGGCTGTGTGCACGAACCCCCCGTTCAGCCCGACCGCTGCGCCTTATCCGGTAACTATCGTCT
TGAGTCCAACCCGGTAAGACACGACTTATCGCCACTGGCAGCAGCCACTGGTAACAGGATTAGCAGAGCG
AGGTATGTAGGCGGTGCTACAGAGTTCTTGAAGTGGTGGCCTAACTACGGCTACACTAGAAGAACAGTAT
TTGGTATCTGCGCTCTGCTGAAGCCAGTTACCTTCGGAAAAAGAGTTGGTAGCTCTTGATCCGGCAAACA
AACCACCGCTGGTAGCGGTGGTTTTTTTGTTTGCAAGCAGCAGATTACGCGCAGAAAAAAAGGATCTCAA
GAAGATCCTTTGATCTTTTCTACGGGGTCTGACGCTCAGTGGAACGAAAACTCACGTTAAGGGATTTTGG
TCATGAGATTATCAAAAAGGATCTTCACCTAGATCCTTTTAAATTAAAAATGAAGTTTTAAATCAATCTA
AAGTATATATGAGTAAACTTGGTCTGACAGTTACCAATGCTTAATCAGTGAGGCACCTATCTCAGCGATC
TGTCTATTTCGTTCATCCATAGTTGCCTGACTCCCCGTCGTGTAGATAACTACGATACGGGAGGGCTTAC
CATCTGGCCCCAGTGCTGCAATGATACCGCGAGAGCCACGCTCACCGGCTCCAGATTTATCAGCAATAAA
CCAGCCAGCCGGAAGGGCCGAGCGCAGAAGTGGTCCTGCAACTTTATCCGCCTCCATCCAGTCTATTAAT
TGTTGCCGGGAAGCTAGAGTAAGTAGTTCGCCAGTTAATAGTTTGCGCAACGTTGTTGCCATTGCTACAG
GCATCGTGGTGTCACGCTCGTCGTTTGGTATGGCTTCATTCAGCTCCGGTTCCCAACGATCAAGGCGAGT
TACATGATCCCCCATGTTGTGCAAAAAAGCGGTTAGCTCCTTCGGTCCTCCGATCGTTGTCAGAAGTAAG
TTGGCCGCAGTGTTATCACTCATGGTTATGGCAGCACTGCATAATTCTCTTACTGTCATGCCATCCGTAA
GATGCTTTTCTGTGACTGGTGAGTACTCAACCAAGTCATTCTGAGAATAGTGTATGCGGCGACCGAGTTG
CTCTTGCCCGGCGTCAATACGGGATAATACCGCGCCACATAGCAGAACTTTAAAAGTGCTCATCATTGGA
AAACGTTCTTCGGGGCGAAAACTCTCAAGGATCTTACCGCTGTTGAGATCCAGTTCGATGTAACCCACTC
GTGCACCCAACTGATCTTCAGCATCTTTTACTTTCACCAGCGTTTCTGGGTGAGCAAAAACAGGAAGGCA
AAATGCCGCAAAAAAGGGAATAAGGGCGACACGGAAATGTTGAATACTCATACTCTTCCTTTTTCAATAT
TATTGAAGCATTTATCAGGGTTATTGTCTCATGAGCGGATACATATTTGAATGTATTTAGAAAAATAAAC
AAATAGGGGTTCCGCGCACATTTCCCCGAAAAGTGCCACCTGACGTCTAAGAAACCATTATTATCATGAC
ATTAACCTATAAAAATAGGCGTATCACGAGGCAGAATTTCAGATAAAAAAAATCCTTAGCTTTCGCTAAG
GATGATTTCTGGAATTCGCGGCCGCTTCTAGAA
